>Addgene plasmid #209749 | LentiCRISPRv2-sgCD20 | addgene full sequence | sequence record 414089 | Addgene NGS Result
GTCGACGGATCGGGAGATCTCCCGATCCCCTATGGTGCACTCTCAGTACAATCTGCTCTGATGCCGCATA
GTTAAGCCAGTATCTGCTCCCTGCTTGTGTGTTGGAGGTCGCTGAGTAGTGCGCGAGCAAAATTTAAGCT
ACAACAAGGCAAGGCTTGACCGACAATTGCATGAAGAATCTGCTTAGGGTTAGGCGTTTTGCGCTGCTTC
GCGATGTACGGGCCAGATATACGCGTTGACATTGATTATTGACTAGTTATTAATAGTAATCAATTACGGG
GTCATTAGTTCATAGCCCATATATGGAGTTCCGCGTTACATAACTTACGGTAAATGGCCCGCCTGGCTGA
CCGCCCAACGACCCCCGCCCATTGACGTCAATAATGACGTATGTTCCCATAGTAACGCCAATAGGGACTT
TCCATTGACGTCAATGGGTGGAGTATTTACGGTAAACTGCCCACTTGGCAGTACATCAAGTGTATCATAT
GCCAAGTACGCCCCCTATTGACGTCAATGACGGTAAATGGCCCGCCTGGCATTATGCCCAGTACATGACC
TTATGGGACTTTCCTACTTGGCAGTACATCTACGTATTAGTCATCGCTATTACCATGGTGATGCGGTTTT
GGCAGTACATCAATGGGCGTGGATAGCGGTTTGACTCACGGGGATTTCCAAGTCTCCACCCCATTGACGT
CAATGGGAGTTTGTTTTGGCACCAAAATCAACGGGACTTTCCAAAATGTCGTAACAACTCCGCCCCATTG
ACGCAAATGGGCGGTAGGCGTGTACGGTGGGAGGTCTATATAAGCAGCGCGTTTTGCCTGTACTGGGTCT
CTCTGGTTAGACCAGATCTGAGCCTGGGAGCTCTCTGGCTAACTAGGGAACCCACTGCTTAAGCCTCAAT
AAAGCTTGCCTTGAGTGCTTCAAGTAGTGTGTGCCCGTCTGTTGTGTGACTCTGGTAACTAGAGATCCCT
CAGACCCTTTTAGTCAGTGTGGAAAATCTCTAGCAGTGGCGCCCGAACAGGGACTTGAAAGCGAAAGGGA
AACCAGAGGAGCTCTCTCGACGCAGGACTCGGCTTGCTGAAGCGCGCACGGCAAGAGGCGAGGGGCGGCG
ACTGGTGAGTACGCCAAAAATTTTGACTAGCGGAGGCTAGAAGGAGAGAGATGGGTGCGAGAGCGTCAGT
ATTAAGCGGGGGAGAATTAGATCGCGATGGGAAAAAATTCGGTTAAGGCCAGGGGGAAAGAAAAAATATA
AATTAAAACATATAGTATGGGCAAGCAGGGAGCTAGAACGATTCGCAGTTAATCCTGGCCTGTTAGAAAC
ATCAGAAGGCTGTAGACAAATACTGGGACAGCTACAACCATCCCTTCAGACAGGATCAGAAGAACTTAGA
TCATTATATAATACAGTAGCAACCCTCTATTGTGTGCATCAAAGGATAGAGATAAAAGACACCAAGGAAG
CTTTAGACAAGATAGAGGAAGAGCAAAACAAAAGTAAGACCACCGCACAGCAAGCGGCCGCTGATCTTCA
GACCTGGAGGAGGAGATATGAGGGACAATTGGAGAAGTGAATTATATAAATATAAAGTAGTAAAAATTGA
ACCATTAGGAGTAGCACCCACCAAGGCAAAGAGAAGAGTGGTGCAGAGAGAAAAAAGAGCAGTGGGAATA
GGAGCTTTGTTCCTTGGGTTCTTGGGAGCAGCAGGAAGCACTATGGGCGCAGCGTCAATGACGCTGACGG
TACAGGCCAGACAATTATTGTCTGGTATAGTGCAGCAGCAGAACAATTTGCTGAGGGCTATTGAGGCGCA
ACAGCATCTGTTGCAACTCACAGTCTGGGGCATCAAGCAGCTCCAGGCAAGAATCCTGGCTGTGGAAAGA
TACCTAAAGGATCAACAGCTCCTGGGGATTTGGGGTTGCTCTGGAAAACTCATTTGCACCACTGCTGTGC
CTTGGAATGCTAGTTGGAGTAATAAATCTCTGGAACAGATTTGGAATCACACGACCTGGATGGAGTGGGA
CAGAGAAATTAACAATTACACAAGCTTAATACACTCCTTAATTGAAGAATCGCAAAACCAGCAAGAAAAG
AATGAACAAGAATTATTGGAATTAGATAAATGGGCAAGTTTGTGGAATTGGTTTAACATAACAAATTGGC
TGTGGTATATAAAATTATTCATAATGATAGTAGGAGGCTTGGTAGGTTTAAGAATAGTTTTTGCTGTACT
TTCTATAGTGAATAGAGTTAGGCAGGGATATTCACCATTATCGTTTCAGACCCACCTCCCAACCCCGAGG
GGACCCGACAGGCCCGAAGGAATAGAAGAAGAAGGTGGAGAGAGAGACAGAGACAGATCCATTCGATTAG
TGAACGGATCGGCACTGCGTGCGCCAATTCTGCAGACAAATGGCAGTATTCATCCACAATTTTAAAAGAA
AAGGGGGGATTGGGGGGTACAGTGCAGGGGAAAGAATAGTAGACATAATAGCAACAGACATACAAACTAA
AGAATTACAAAAACAAATTACAAAAATTCAAAATTTTCGGGTTTATTACAGGGACAGCAGAGATCCAGTT
TGGTTAATTAAGGTACCGAGGGCCTATTTCCCATGATTCCTTCATATTTGCATATACGATACAAGGCTGT
TAGAGAGATAATTAGAATTAATTTGACTGTAAACACAAAGATATTAGTACAAAATACGTGACGTAGAAAG
TAATAATTTCTTGGGTAGTTTGCAGTTTTAAAATTATGTTTTAAAATGGACTATCATATGCTTACCGTAA
CTTGAAAGTATTTCGATTTCTTGGCTTTATATATCTTGTGGAAAGGACGAAACACCGGGATCATCAGAAG
ACCCCCCGTTTTAGAGCTAGAAATAGCAAGTTAAAATAAGGCTAGTCCGTTATCAACTTGAAAAAGTGGC
ACCGAGTCGGTGCTTTTTTGAATTCGCTAGCTAGGTCTTGAAAGGAGTGGGAATTGGCTCCGGTGCCCGT
CAGTGGGCAGAGCGCACATCGCCCACAGTCCCCGAGAAGTTGGGGGGAGGGGTCGGCAATTGATCCGGTG
CCTAGAGAAGGTGGCGCGGGGTAAACTGGGAAAGTGATGTCGTGTACTGGCTCCGCCTTTTTCCCGAGGG
TGGGGGAGAACCGTATATAAGTGCAGTAGTCGCCGTGAACGTTCTTTTTCGCAACGGGTTTGCCGCCAGA
ACACAGGACCGGTTCTAGAGCGCTGCCACCATGGACAAGAAGTACAGCATCGGCCTGGACATCGGCACCA
ACTCTGTGGGCTGGGCCGTGATCACCGACGAGTACAAGGTGCCCAGCAAGAAATTCAAGGTGCTGGGCAA
CACCGACCGGCACAGCATCAAGAAGAACCTGATCGGAGCCCTGCTGTTCGACAGCGGCGAAACAGCCGAG
GCCACCCGGCTGAAGAGAACCGCCAGAAGAAGATACACCAGACGGAAGAACCGGATCTGCTATCTGCAAG
AGATCTTCAGCAACGAGATGGCCAAGGTGGACGACAGCTTCTTCCACAGACTGGAAGAGTCCTTCCTGGT
GGAAGAGGATAAGAAGCACGAGCGGCACCCCATCTTCGGCAACATCGTGGACGAGGTGGCCTACCACGAG
AAGTACCCCACCATCTACCACCTGAGAAAGAAACTGGTGGACAGCACCGACAAGGCCGACCTGCGGCTGA
TCTATCTGGCCCTGGCCCACATGATCAAGTTCCGGGGCCACTTCCTGATCGAGGGCGACCTGAACCCCGA
CAACAGCGACGTGGACAAGCTGTTCATCCAGCTGGTGCAGACCTACAACCAGCTGTTCGAGGAAAACCCC
ATCAACGCCAGCGGCGTGGACGCCAAGGCCATCCTGTCTGCCAGACTGAGCAAGAGCAGACGGCTGGAAA
ATCTGATCGCCCAGCTGCCCGGCGAGAAGAAGAATGGCCTGTTCGGAAACCTGATTGCCCTGAGCCTGGG
CCTGACCCCCAACTTCAAGAGCAACTTCGACCTGGCCGAGGATGCCAAACTGCAGCTGAGCAAGGACACC
TACGACGACGACCTGGACAACCTGCTGGCCCAGATCGGCGACCAGTACGCCGACCTGTTTCTGGCCGCCA
AGAACCTGTCCGACGCCATCCTGCTGAGCGACATCCTGAGAGTGAACACCGAGATCACCAAGGCCCCCCT
GAGCGCCTCTATGATCAAGAGATACGACGAGCACCACCAGGACCTGACCCTGCTGAAAGCTCTCGTGCGG
CAGCAGCTGCCTGAGAAGTACAAAGAGATTTTCTTCGACCAGAGCAAGAACGGCTACGCCGGCTACATTG
ACGGCGGAGCCAGCCAGGAAGAGTTCTACAAGTTCATCAAGCCCATCCTGGAAAAGATGGACGGCACCGA
GGAACTGCTCGTGAAGCTGAACAGAGAGGACCTGCTGCGGAAGCAGCGGACCTTCGACAACGGCAGCATC
CCCCACCAGATCCACCTGGGAGAGCTGCACGCCATTCTGCGGCGGCAGGAAGATTTTTACCCATTCCTGA
AGGACAACCGGGAAAAGATCGAGAAGATCCTGACCTTCCGCATCCCCTACTACGTGGGCCCTCTGGCCAG
GGGAAACAGCAGATTCGCCTGGATGACCAGAAAGAGCGAGGAAACCATCACCCCCTGGAACTTCGAGGAA
GTGGTGGACAAGGGCGCTTCCGCCCAGAGCTTCATCGAGCGGATGACCAACTTCGATAAGAACCTGCCCA
ACGAGAAGGTGCTGCCCAAGCACAGCCTGCTGTACGAGTACTTCACCGTGTATAACGAGCTGACCAAAGT
GAAATACGTGACCGAGGGAATGAGAAAGCCCGCCTTCCTGAGCGGCGAGCAGAAAAAGGCCATCGTGGAC
CTGCTGTTCAAGACCAACCGGAAAGTGACCGTGAAGCAGCTGAAAGAGGACTACTTCAAGAAAATCGAGT
GCTTCGACTCCGTGGAAATCTCCGGCGTGGAAGATCGGTTCAACGCCTCCCTGGGCACATACCACGATCT
GCTGAAAATTATCAAGGACAAGGACTTCCTGGACAATGAGGAAAACGAGGACATTCTGGAAGATATCGTG
CTGACCCTGACACTGTTTGAGGACAGAGAGATGATCGAGGAACGGCTGAAAACCTATGCCCACCTGTTCG
ACGACAAAGTGATGAAGCAGCTGAAGCGGCGGAGATACACCGGCTGGGGCAGGCTGAGCCGGAAGCTGAT
CAACGGCATCCGGGACAAGCAGTCCGGCAAGACAATCCTGGATTTCCTGAAGTCCGACGGCTTCGCCAAC
AGAAACTTCATGCAGCTGATCCACGACGACAGCCTGACCTTTAAAGAGGACATCCAGAAAGCCCAGGTGT
CCGGCCAGGGCGATAGCCTGCACGAGCACATTGCCAATCTGGCCGGCAGCCCCGCCATTAAGAAGGGCAT
CCTGCAGACAGTGAAGGTGGTGGACGAGCTCGTGAAAGTGATGGGCCGGCACAAGCCCGAGAACATCGTG
ATCGAAATGGCCAGAGAGAACCAGACCACCCAGAAGGGACAGAAGAACAGCCGCGAGAGAATGAAGCGGA
TCGAAGAGGGCATCAAAGAGCTGGGCAGCCAGATCCTGAAAGAACACCCCGTGGAAAACACCCAGCTGCA
GAACGAGAAGCTGTACCTGTACTACCTGCAGAATGGGCGGGATATGTACGTGGACCAGGAACTGGACATC
AACCGGCTGTCCGACTACGATGTGGACCATATCGTGCCTCAGAGCTTTCTGAAGGACGACTCCATCGACA
ACAAGGTGCTGACCAGAAGCGACAAGAACCGGGGCAAGAGCGACAACGTGCCCTCCGAAGAGGTCGTGAA
GAAGATGAAGAACTACTGGCGGCAGCTGCTGAACGCCAAGCTGATTACCCAGAGAAAGTTCGACAATCTG
ACCAAGGCCGAGAGAGGCGGCCTGAGCGAACTGGATAAGGCCGGCTTCATCAAGAGACAGCTGGTGGAAA
CCCGGCAGATCACAAAGCACGTGGCACAGATCCTGGACTCCCGGATGAACACTAAGTACGACGAGAATGA
CAAGCTGATCCGGGAAGTGAAAGTGATCACCCTGAAGTCCAAGCTGGTGTCCGATTTCCGGAAGGATTTC
CAGTTTTACAAAGTGCGCGAGATCAACAACTACCACCACGCCCACGACGCCTACCTGAACGCCGTCGTGG
GAACCGCCCTGATCAAAAAGTACCCTAAGCTGGAAAGCGAGTTCGTGTACGGCGACTACAAGGTGTACGA
CGTGCGGAAGATGATCGCCAAGAGCGAGCAGGAAATCGGCAAGGCTACCGCCAAGTACTTCTTCTACAGC
AACATCATGAACTTTTTCAAGACCGAGATTACCCTGGCCAACGGCGAGATCCGGAAGCGGCCTCTGATCG
AGACAAACGGCGAAACCGGGGAGATCGTGTGGGATAAGGGCCGGGATTTTGCCACCGTGCGGAAAGTGCT
GAGCATGCCCCAAGTGAATATCGTGAAAAAGACCGAGGTGCAGACAGGCGGCTTCAGCAAAGAGTCTATC
CTGCCCAAGAGGAACAGCGATAAGCTGATCGCCAGAAAGAAGGACTGGGACCCTAAGAAGTACGGCGGCT
TCGACAGCCCCACCGTGGCCTATTCTGTGCTGGTGGTGGCCAAAGTGGAAAAGGGCAAGTCCAAGAAACT
GAAGAGTGTGAAAGAGCTGCTGGGGATCACCATCATGGAAAGAAGCAGCTTCGAGAAGAATCCCATCGAC
TTTCTGGAAGCCAAGGGCTACAAAGAAGTGAAAAAGGACCTGATCATCAAGCTGCCTAAGTACTCCCTGT
TCGAGCTGGAAAACGGCCGGAAGAGAATGCTGGCCTCTGCCGGCGAACTGCAGAAGGGAAACGAACTGGC
CCTGCCCTCCAAATATGTGAACTTCCTGTACCTGGCCAGCCACTATGAGAAGCTGAAGGGCTCCCCCGAG
GATAATGAGCAGAAACAGCTGTTTGTGGAACAGCACAAGCACTACCTGGACGAGATCATCGAGCAGATCA
GCGAGTTCTCCAAGAGAGTGATCCTGGCCGACGCTAATCTGGACAAAGTGCTGTCCGCCTACAACAAGCA
CCGGGATAAGCCCATCAGAGAGCAGGCCGAGAATATCATCCACCTGTTTACCCTGACCAATCTGGGAGCC
CCTGCCGCCTTCAAGTACTTTGACACCACCATCGACCGGAAGAGGTACACCAGCACCAAAGAGGTGCTGG
ACGCCACCCTGATCCACCAGAGCATCACCGGCCTGTACGAGACACGGATCGACCTGTCTCAGCTGGGAGG
CGACAAGCGACCTGCCGCCACAAAGAAGGCTGGACAGGCTAAGAAGAAGAAAGATTACAAAGACGATGAC
GATAAGGGATCCGGCGCAACAAACTTCTCTCTGCTGAAACAAGCCGGAGATGTCGAAGAGAATCCTGGAC
CGACCGAGTACAAGCCCACGGTGCGCCTCGCCACCCGCGACGACGTCCCCAGGGCCGTACGCACCCTCGC
CGCCGCGTTCGCCGACTACCCCGCCACGCGCCACACCGTCGATCCGGACCGCCACATCGAGCGGGTCACC
GAGCTGCAAGAACTCTTCCTCACGCGCGTCGGGCTCGACATCGGCAAGGTGTGGGTCGCGGACGACGGCG
CCGCGGTGGCGGTCTGGACCACGCCGGAGAGCGTCGAAGCGGGGGCGGTGTTCGCCGAGATCGGCCCGCG
CATGGCCGAGTTGAGCGGTTCCCGGCTGGCCGCGCAGCAACAGATGGAAGGCCTCCTGGCGCCGCACCGG
CCCAAGGAGCCCGCGTGGTTCCTGGCCACCGTCGGAGTCTCGCCCGACCACCAGGGCAAGGGTCTGGGCA
GCGCCGTCGTGCTCCCCGGAGTGGAGGCGGCCGAGCGCGCCGGGGTGCCCGCCTTCCTGGAGACCTCCGC
GCCCCGCAACCTCCCCTTCTACGAGCGGCTCGGCTTCACCGTCACCGCCGACGTCGAGGTGCCCGAAGGA
CCGCGCACCTGGTGCATGACCCGCAAGCCCGGTGCCTGAACGCGTTAAGTCGACAATCAACCTCTGGATT
ACAAAATTTGTGAAAGATTGACTGGTATTCTTAACTATGTTGCTCCTTTTACGCTATGTGGATACGCTGC
TTTAATGCCTTTGTATCATGCTATTGCTTCCCGTATGGCTTTCATTTTCTCCTCCTTGTATAAATCCTGG
TTGCTGTCTCTTTATGAGGAGTTGTGGCCCGTTGTCAGGCAACGTGGCGTGGTGTGCACTGTGTTTGCTG
ACGCAACCCCCACTGGTTGGGGCATTGCCACCACCTGTCAGCTCCTTTCCGGGACTTTCGCTTTCCCCCT
CCCTATTGCCACGGCGGAACTCATCGCCGCCTGCCTTGCCCGCTGCTGGACAGGGGCTCGGCTGTTGGGC
ACTGACAATTCCGTGGTGTTGTCGGGGAAATCATCGTCCTTTCCTTGGCTGCTCGCCTGTGTTGCCACCT
GGATTCTGCGCGGGACGTCCTTCTGCTACGTCCCTTCGGCCCTCAATCCAGCGGACCTTCCTTCCCGCGG
CCTGCTGCCGGCTCTGCGGCCTCTTCCGCGTCTTCGCCTTCGCCCTCAGACGAGTCGGATCTCCCTTTGG
GCCGCCTCCCCGCGTCGACTTTAAGACCAATGACTTACAAGGCAGCTGTAGATCTTAGCCACTTTTTAAA
AGAAAAGGGGGGACTGGAAGGGCTAATTCACTCCCAACGAAGACAAGATCTGCTTTTTGCTTGTACTGGG
TCTCTCTGGTTAGACCAGATCTGAGCCTGGGAGCTCTCTGGCTAACTAGGGAACCCACTGCTTAAGCCTC
AATAAAGCTTGCCTTGAGTGCTTCAAGTAGTGTGTGCCCGTCTGTTGTGTGACTCTGGTAACTAGAGATC
CCTCAGACCCTTTTAGTCAGTGTGGAAAATCTCTAGCAGGGCCCGTTTAAACCCGCTGATCAGCCTCGAC
TGTGCCTTCTAGTTGCCAGCCATCTGTTGTTTGCCCCTCCCCCGTGCCTTCCTTGACCCTGGAAGGTGCC
ACTCCCACTGTCCTTTCCTAATAAAATGAGGAAATTGCATCGCATTGTCTGAGTAGGTGTCATTCTATTC
TGGGGGGTGGGGTGGGGCAGGACAGCAAGGGGGAGGATTGGGAAGACAATAGCAGGCATGCTGGGGATGC
GGTGGGCTCTATGGCTTCTGAGGCGGAAAGAACCAGCTGGGGCTCTAGGGGGTATCCCC
[124 nt withheld, positions 9300-9423]
C
[91 nt withheld, positions 9425-9515]
A
[49 nt withheld, positions 9517-9565]
CCTTTGACGTTGGAGTCCACGTTCTTT
[37 nt withheld, positions 9593-9629]
ACCCTATCTCGGTCTATTCTTTTGATTTATAAGGGATTTTGCCGATTTCGGCCTATTGGTTAAAAAATGA
GCTGATTTAACAAAAATTTAACGCGAATTAATTCTGTGGAATGTGTGTCAGTTAGGGTGTGGAAAGTCCC
CAGGCTCCCCAGCAGGCAGAAGTATGCAAAGCATGCATCTCAATTAGTCAGCAACCAGGTGTGGAAAGTC
CCCAGGCTCCCCAGCAGGCAGAAGTATGCAAAGCATGCATCTCAATTAGTCAGCAACCATAGTCCCGCCC
CTAACTCCGCCCATCCCGCCCCTAACTCCGCCCAGTTCCGCCCATTCTCCGCCCCATGGCTGACTAATTT
TTTTTATTTATGCAGAGGCCGAGGCCGCCTCTGCCTCTGAGCTATTCCAGAAGTAGTGAGGAGGCTTTTT
TGGAGGCCTAGGCTTTTGCAAAAAGCTCCCGGGAGCTTGTATATCCATTTTCGGATCTGATCAGCACGTG
TTGACAATTAATCATCGGCATAGTATATCGGCATAGTATAATACGACAAGGTGAGGAACTAAACCATGGC
CAAGTTGACCAGTGCCGTTCCGGTGCTCACCGCGCGCGACGTCGCCGGAGCGGTCGAGTTCTGGACCGAC
CGGCTCGGGTTCTCCCGGGACTTCGTGGAGGACGACTTCGCCGGTGTGGTCCGGGACGACGTGACCCTGT
TCATCAGCGCGGTCCAGGACCAGGTGGTGCCGGACAACACCCTGGCCTGGGTGTGGGTGCGCGGCCTGGA
CGAGCTGTACGCCGAGTGGTCGGAGGTCGTGTCCACGAACTTCCGGGACGCCTCCGGGCCGGCCATGACC
GAGATCGGCGAGCAGCCGTGGGGGCGGGAGTTCGCCCTGCGCGACCCGGCCGGCAACTGCGTGCACTTCG
TGGCCGAGGAGCAGGACTGACACGTGCTACGAGATTTCGATTCCACCGCCGCCTTCTATGAAAGGTTGGG
CTTCGGAATCGTTTTCCGGGACGCCGGCTGGATGATCCTCCAGCGCGGGGATCTCATGCTGGAGTTCTTC
GCCCACCCCAACTTGTTTATTGCAGCTTATAATGGTTACAAATAAAGCAATAGCATCACAAATTTCACAA
ATAAAGCATTTTTTTCACTGCATTCTAGTTGTGGTTTGTCCAAACTCATCAATGTATCTTATCATGTCTG
TATACCGTCGACCTCTAGCTAGAGCTTGGCGTAATCATGGTCATAGCTGTTTCCTGTGTGAAATTGTTAT
CCGCTCACAATTCCACACAACATACGAGCCGGAAGCATAAAGTGTAAAGCCTGGGGTGCCTAATGAGTGA
GCTAACTCACATTAATTGCGTTGCGCTCACTGCCCGCTTTCCAGTCGGGAAACCTGTCGTGCCAGCTGCA
TTAATGAATCGGCCAACGCGCGGGGAGAGGCGGTTTGCGTATTGGGCGCTCTTCCGCTTCCTCGCTCACT
GACTCGCTGCGCTCGGTCGTTCGGCTGCGGCGAGCGGTATCAGCTCACTCAAAGGCGGTAATACGGTTAT
CCACAGAATCAGGGGATAACGCAGGAAAGAACATGTGAGCAAAAGGCCAGCAAAAGGCCAGGAACCGTAA
AAAGGCCGCGTTGCTGGCGTTTTTCCATAGGCTCCGCCCCCCTGACGAGCATCACAAAAATCGACGCTCA
AGTCAGAGGTGGCGAAACCCGACAGGACTATAAAGATACCAGGCGTTTCCCCCTGGAAGCTCCCTCGTGC
GCTCTCCTGTTCCGACCCTGCCGCTTACCGGATACCTGTCCGCCTTTCTCCCTTCGGGAAGCGTGGCGCT
TTCTCATAGCTCACGCTGTAGGTATCTCAGTTCGGTGTAGGTCGTTCGCTCCAAGCTGGGCTGTGTGCAC
GAACCCCCCGTTCAGCCCGACCGCTGCGCCTTATCCGGTAACTATCGTCTTGAGTCCAACCCGGTAAGAC
ACGACTTATCGCCACTGGCAGCAGCCACTGGTAACAGGATTAGCAGAGCGAGGTATGTAGGCGGTGCTAC
AGAGTTCTTGAAGTGGTGGCCTAACTACGGCTACACTAGAAGAACAGTATTTGGTATCTGCGCTCTGCTG
AAGCCAGTTACCTTCGGAAAAAGAGTTGGTAGCTCTTGATCCGGCAAACAAACCACCGCTGGTAGCGGTG
GTTTTTTTGTTTGCAAGCAGCAGATTACGCGCAGAAAAAAAGGATCTCAAGAAGATCCTTTGATCTTTTC
TACGGGGTCTGACGCTCAGTGGAACGAAAACTCACGTTAAGGGATTTTGGTCATGAGATTATCAAAAAGG
ATCTTCACCTAGATCCTTTTAAATTAAAAATGAAGTTTTAAATCAATCTAAAGTATATATGAGTAAACTT
GGTCTGACAGTTACCAATGCTTAATCAGTGAGGCACCTATCTCAGCGATCTGTCTATTTCGTTCATCCAT
AGTTGCCTGACTCCCCGTCGTGTAGATAACTACGATACGGGAGGGCTTACCATCTGGCCCCAGTGCTGCA
ATGATACCGCGAGACCCACGCTCACCGGCTCCAGATTTATCAGCAATAAACCAGCCAGCCGGAAGGGCCG
AGCGCAGAAGTGGTCCTGCAACTTTATCCGCCTCCATCCAGTCTATTAATTGTTGCCGGGAAGCTAGAGT
AAGTAGTTCGCCAGTTAATAGTTTGCGCAACGTTGTTGCCATTGCTACAGGCATCGTGGTGTCACGCTCG
TCGTTTGGTATGGCTTCATTCAGCTCCGGTTCCCAACGATCAAGGCGAGTTACATGATCCCCCATGTTGT
GCAAAAAAGCGGTTAGCTCCTTCGGTCCTCCGATCGTTGTCAGAAGTAAGTTGGCCGCAGTGTTATCACT
CATGGTTATGGCAGCACTGCATAATTCTCTTACTGTCATGCCATCCGTAAGATGCTTTTCTGTGACTGGT
GAGTACTCAACCAAGTCATTCTGAGAATAGTGTATGCGGCGACCGAGTTGCTCTTGCCCGGCGTCAATAC
GGGATAATACCGCGCCACATAGCAGAACTTTAAAAGTGCTCATCATTGGAAAACGTTCTTCGGGGCGAAA
ACTCTCAAGGATCTTACCGCTGTTGAGATCCAGTTCGATGTAACCCACTCGTGCACCCAACTGATCTTCA
GCATCTTTTACTTTCACCAGCGTTTCTGGGTGAGCAAAAACAGGAAGGCAAAATGCCGCAAAAAAGGGAA
TAAGGGCGACACGGAAATGTTGAATACTCATACTCTTCCTTTTTCAATATTATTGAAGCATTTATCAGGG
TTATTGTCTCATGAGCGGATACATATTTGAATGTATTTAGAAAAATAAACAAATAGGGGTTCCGCGCACA
TTTCCCCGAAAAGTGCCACCTGAC
Features (pLannotate 1.2.2; 33 found; start..end, strand, type, name):
     31..83      -  misc_feature   bom (fragment): basis of mobility region from pBR322
    238..617     +  enhancer       CMV enhancer: human cytomegalovirus immediate early enhancer
    618..817     +  promoter       CMV promoter: human cytomegalovirus (CMV) immediate early promoter
    835..1015    +  LTR            5' LTR (truncated): truncated 5' long terminal repeat (LTR) from HIV-1
   1062..1187    +  misc_feature   HIV-1 Ψ: packaging signal of human immunodeficiency virus type 1
   1171..1534    +  CDS            HIV-1 gag (fragment): gag protein from human immunodeficiency virus 1; gag
   1680..1913    +  misc_feature   RRE: The Rev response element (RRE) of HIV-1 allows for Rev-dependent mRNA export from the nucleus to the cytoplasm.
   2290..2390    +  CDS            Rev (fragment): human immunodeficiency virus 1 (HIV-1) Rev protein; rev; enhances nuclear export of unspliced and incompletely spliced viral mRNAs
   2440..2557    +  misc_feature   cPPT/CTS: central polypurine tract and central termination sequence of HIV-1
   2608..2848    +  promoter       U6 promoter: RNA polymerase III promoter for human U6 snRNA
   2878..2953    +  misc_RNA       gRNA scaffold: guide RNA scaffold for the Streptococcus pyogenes CRISPR/Cas9 system
   2971..2989    +  CDS            small t antigen (fragment): SV40 (simian virus 40) small t antigen
   3015..3226    +  promoter       EF-1α core promoter: core promoter for human elongation factor EF-1α
   3251..7354    +  CDS            Cas9: Cas9 (Csn1) endonuclease from the Streptococcus pyogenes Type II CRISPR/Cas system generates RNA-guided double strand breaks in DNA
   7492..8089    +  CDS            PuroR (fragment): puromycin N-acetyltransferase; pac from Streptomyces; confers resistance to puromycin
   8105..8693    +  misc_feature   WPRE: woodchuck hepatitis virus posttranscriptional regulatory element
   8744..8763    +  misc_feature   cPPT/CTS (fragment): central polypurine tract and central termination sequence of HIV-1
   8765..8998    +  LTR            3' LTR (ΔU3): self-inactivating 3' long terminal repeat (LTR) from HIV-1
   9030..9254    +  polyA_signal   bGH poly(A) signal: bovine growth hormone polyadenylation signal
   9258..9279    +  promoter       SV40 promoter (fragment): SV40 enhancer and early promoter
   9300..9728    +  rep_origin     f1 ori (sequence partly withheld): f1 bacteriophage origin of replication; arrow indicates direction of (+) strand synthesis
   9742..10071   +  promoter       SV40 promoter: SV40 enhancer and early promoter
  10119..10166   +  promoter       EM7 promoter: synthetic bacterial promoter&nbsp
  10185..10559   +  CDS            BleoR: antibiotic-binding protein; Sh ble from Streptoalloteichus hindustanus; confers resistance to bleomycin, phleomycin, and Zeocin™
  10569..10694   +  CDS            ble (fragment): BLE_KLEPN - Experimental evidence at protein level: Swiss-Prot protein existence level 1. Binding protein with a strong affinity to the bleomycin family of antibiotics. Binds to CL990; an antimitotic-antibiotic compound. From Klebsiella pneumoniae.
  10689..10810   +  polyA_signal   SV40 poly(A) signal: SV40 polyadenylation signal
  10881..10903   -  protein_bind   lac operator (fragment): The lac repressor binds to the lac operator to inhibit transcription in E. coli. This inhibition can be relieved by adding lactose or isopropyl-β-D-thiogalactopyranoside (IPTG). lac repressor encoded by lacI
  10907..10937   -  promoter       lac promoter: promoter for the E. coli lac operon
  10952..10973   -  protein_bind   CAP binding site: CAP binding activates transcription in the presence of cAMP. E. coli catabolite activator protein
  10986..11078   -  CDS            lacI (fragment): lac repressor; lacI; The lac repressor binds to the lac operator to inhibit transcription in E. coli. This inhibition can be relieved by adding lactose or isopropyl-β-D-thiogalactopyranoside (IPTG).
  11261..11849   -  rep_origin     ori: high-copy-number ColE1/pMB1/pBR322/pUC origin of replication
  12020..12880   -  CDS            AmpR: β-lactamase; bla; confers resistance to ampicillin, carbenicillin, and related antibiotics
  12881..12985   -  promoter       AmpR promoter: bla
