[The description below was written by a language model from this plasmid's Addgene catalogue record and pLannotate feature annotations shown in this document.]
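Description:
LentiCRISPRv2-sgCD20 is a third-generation-style, self-inactivating HIV-1 lentiviral transfer plasmid built on the lentiCRISPR v2 backbone. It delivers both Streptococcus pyogenes Cas9 and a single guide RNA against human MS4A1, the gene encoding CD20. It is propagated in E. coli through a high-copy ColE1/pUC origin with ampicillin resistance (AmpR), and an f1 origin is also present. The sequenced plasmid is about 13 kb. This is shorter than the 14.9 kb listed for the empty backbone, which would fit replacement of the parental filler fragment by the short guide, although the record does not say so explicitly.

The viral genome is transcribed from a CMV enhancer/promoter fused to a truncated 5' LTR. It carries the Ψ packaging signal with a gag fragment, the RRE for Rev-dependent nuclear export, the cPPT/CTS, a WPRE to boost transcript expression, and a ΔU3 3' LTR followed by a bGH polyadenylation signal. Within this genome, a human U6 Pol III promoter drives the MS4A1-targeting spacer, which sits in the unannotated gap upstream of the Cas9 gRNA scaffold. An EF-1α core promoter drives the Cas9 coding sequence, followed by puromycin N-acetyltransferase for selecting transduced mammalian cells. The element linking Cas9 to PuroR is not annotated in the feature table. Outside the LTRs, an SV40/EM7-driven BleoR cassette remains from the backbone.

According to the depositor, the construct is used to knock out endogenous CD20 in human cells. CD20 expression can then be reconstituted with companion pCDH vectors encoding the variant 1, 2 or 3 mRNA isoforms, supporting studies of how 5' UTR splicing affects CD20 translation and resistance to CD20-directed immunotherapies.
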