Addgene plasmid #209749: LentiCRISPRv2-sgCD20
Purpose: Lentiviral transfer plasmid to express Cas9 and a gRNA targeting the human CD20 gene, MS4A1.
Depositing lab: Andrei Thomas-Tikhonenko. Depositing organization: Children's Hospital of Philadelphia. Publication: Alternative splicing of its 5' UTR limits CD20 mRNA translation and enables resistance to CD20-directed immunotherapies. Ang Z, Paruzzo L, Hayer KE, Schmidt C, Torres-Diz M, Xu F, Zankharia U, Zhang Y, Soldan SS, Zheng S, Falkenstein CD, Loftus JP, Yang SY, Asnani M, King Sainos P, Pillai V, Chong ER, Li M, Tasian SK, Barash Y, Lieberman PM, Ruella M, Schuster SJ, Thomas-Tikhonenko A. Blood. 2023 Sep 8:blood.2023020400. doi: 10.1182/blood.2023020400. PubMed 37683180.
Backbone
  Vector backbone: lentiCRISPR v2
  Backbone manufacturer: Feng Zhang (Addgene plasmid # 52961)
  Backbone size w/o insert (bp): 14873
  Vector type: Lentiviral
  Selectable markers: Puromycin
Growth in bacteria
  Bacterial resistance: Ampicillin, 100 μg/mL
  Growth temperature: 30°C
  Growth strain: NEB Stable
  Copy number: High Copy
Gene/Insert
  Gene/Insert name: MS4A1
  gRNA/shRNA sequence: GGATCATCAGAAGACCCCCC
  Species: H. sapiens (human)
  Entrez Gene: MS4A1 (a.k.a. B1, Bp35, CD20, CVID5, FMC7, LEU-16, S7)
  Cloning method: Gibson Cloning
Terms and licenses: Academic/Nonprofit Terms; Industry Terms: Not Available to Industry
Depositor comments: Can be used to knockout the human CD20 gene, MS4A1. After which, pCDH-V1-rCD20-BSD, pCDH-V2-rCD20-BSD or pCDH-V3-rCD20-BSD can be used to reconstitute CD20 expression with either variants 1, 2 or 3 mRNA isoforms of CD20.
How to cite: LentiCRISPRv2-sgCD20 was a gift from Andrei Thomas-Tikhonenko (Addgene plasmid # 209749 ; http://n2t.net/addgene:209749 ; RRID:Addgene_209749)
